Addgene plasmid #136935: AAVS1-Puro cTnT FUCCI
Purpose: donor plasmid for cardiac-specific FUCCI expression in human cells
Depositing lab: Xiaoping Bao. Publication: Fluorescent indicators for continuous and lineage-specific reporting of cell-cycle phases in human pluripotent stem cells. Chang Y, Hellwarth PB, Randolph LN, Sun Y, Xing Y, Zhu W, Lian XL, Bao X. Biotechnol Bioeng. 2020 Apr 11. doi: 10.1002/bit.27352. PubMed 32277708.
Backbone
  Vector backbone: AAVS1-Puro
  Backbone size w/o insert (bp): 11266
  Total vector size (bp): 11878
  Vector type: Mammalian Expression, Synthetic Biology
  Selectable markers: Puromycin
Growth in bacteria
  Bacterial resistance: Ampicillin, 100 μg/mL
  Growth temperature: 37°C
  Growth strain: DH5alpha
  Copy number: Unknown
Gene/Insert
  Gene/Insert name: Troponin T promoter (alt name: cTnT)
  Species: H. sapiens (human), Synthetic
  Insert size (bp): 612
  Promoter: cTnT
  Cloning method: Restriction Enzyme; 5′ cloning site SalI (not destroyed); 3′ cloning site MluI (not destroyed)
  Sequencing primers: 5′ None; 3′ None
Resource information
  A portion of this plasmid was derived from a plasmid made by: The cTnT promoter was cloned from Addgene plasmid # 46027, a gift from Dr. John Gearhart Lab.
Terms and licenses: Academic/Nonprofit Terms; Industry Terms: Not Available to Industry
How to cite: AAVS1-Puro cTnT FUCCI was a gift from Xiaoping Bao (Addgene plasmid # 136935 ; http://n2t.net/addgene:136935 ; RRID:Addgene_136935)
