[The description below was written by a language model from this plasmid's Addgene catalogue record and pLannotate feature annotations shown in this document.]
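Description:
AAVS1-Puro cTnT FUCCI is a homology-directed repair donor plasmid for inserting a cardiac-specific cell-cycle reporter into the AAVS1 safe-harbour locus (intron 1 of human PPP1R12C). It is propagated in E. coli through a high-copy ColE1/pUC-type origin with ampicillin selection. The backbone outside the homology arms also carries fragments of NeoR/KanR, ccdB, lacZα and a Tn5 transposase, which appear to be cloning remnants rather than functional parts. The two feature tables (depositor sequence and repository NGS result) show the same elements in opposite orientation and differ by only two nucleotides in length.

Between the left and right AAVS1 homology arms sit two units. The first is a promoterless selection cassette: a splice acceptor followed by the puromycin N-acetyltransferase gene and a bGH polyadenylation signal. Puromycin resistance should therefore depend on splicing into the endogenous PPP1R12C transcript, which favours correctly targeted clones.

The second unit is the reporter, driven according to the catalogue by a 612 bp human troponin T (cTnT) promoter cloned between SalI and MluI sites. The annotation software did not label this promoter, but an unannotated gap upstream of the reporter matches its expected position. The bicistronic FUCCI cassette encodes the green fluorescent protein Clover followed by a geminin fragment, then an EMCV IRES, then the orange protein mKO2 followed by a CDT1 fragment. WPRE and hGH and β-globin polyadenylation signals lie downstream.

In FUCCI designs, the geminin degron accumulates in S/G2/M and the CDT1 degron in G1, so colour reports cell-cycle phase. Restricting expression with cTnT allows continuous cell-cycle tracking in cardiomyocytes, for example those derived from human pluripotent stem cells. The record does not specify the nuclease used for targeting.
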