Features (pLannotate 1.2.2; 37 found; start..end, strand, type, name):
     33..836     +  misc_feature   HA-L: left homology arm from the adeno-associated virus integration site (AAVS1) within intron 1 of the human PPP1R12C gene
    843..868     +  misc_feature   SA: splice acceptor site
    955..1554    +  CDS            PuroR: puromycin N-acetyltransferase; pac from Streptomyces alboniger; confers resistance to puromycin
   1592..1816    +  polyA_signal   bGH poly(A) signal: bovine growth hormone polyadenylation signal
   1822..1841    +  enhancer       CMV enhancer (fragment): human cytomegalovirus immediate early enhancer
   2460..2478    +  promoter       T7 promoter: promoter for bacteriophage T7 RNA polymerase
   2510..2534    +  protein_bind   attB1: mutant version of attB; recombination site for the Gateway® BP reaction BP Clonase™
   2550..3266    +  CDS            Clover: Clover is a basic (constitutively fluorescent) green/yellow fluorescent protein published in 2012, derived from Aequorea victoria. It is reported to be a rapidly-maturing weak dimer with high acid sensitivity.
   3297..3626    +  CDS            GMNN (fragment): GEMI_HUMAN - Experimental evidence at protein level: Swiss-Prot protein existence level 1. Inhibits DNA replication by preventing the incorporation of MCM complex into pre-replication complex (pre-RC) (PubMed:9635433, PubMed:14993212, PubMed:20129055, PubMed:24064211). It is degraded during the mitotic phase of the cell cycle (PubMed:9635433, PubMed:14993212, PubMed:24064211). Its destruction at the metaphase- anaphase transition permits replication in the succeeding cell cycle (PubMed:9635433, PubMed:14993212, PubMed:24064211). Inhibits histone acetyltransferase activity of KAT7/HBO1 in a CDT
   3631..4203    +  misc_feature   IRES: internal ribosome entry site (IRES) of the encephalomyocarditis virus (EMCV)
   4218..4868    +  CDS            mKO2: mKO2 is a basic (constitutively fluorescent) orange fluorescent protein published in 2008, derived from Verrillofungia concinna. It has moderate acid sensitivity.
   4923..5195    +  CDS            CDT1 (fragment): CDT1_HUMAN - Experimental evidence at protein level: Swiss-Prot protein existence level 1. Required for both DNA replication and mitosis (PubMed:11125146, PubMed:22581055, PubMed:21856198, PubMed:14993212, PubMed:26842564). DNA replication licensing factor, required for pre- replication complex assembly. Cooperates with CDC6 and the origin recognition complex (ORC) during G1 phase of the cell cycle to promote the loading of the mini-chromosome maintenance (MCM) complex onto DNA to generate pre-replication complexes (pre-RC)(PubMed:14672932). Required also for mitosis by promoting stable kineto
   5209..5233    +  misc_feature   MCS (fragment): pBluescript multiple cloning site
   5233..5821    +  misc_feature   WPRE: woodchuck hepatitis virus posttranscriptional regulatory element
   5853..6329    +  polyA_signal   hGH poly(A) signal: human growth hormone polyadenylation signal
   6353..6433    +  CDS            HBB (fragment): HBB_PONPY - Experimental evidence at transcript level: Swiss-Prot protein existence level 2. Involved in oxygen transport from the lung to the various peripheral tissues. From Pongo pygmaeus (Bornean orangutan).
   6504..6559    +  polyA_signal   β-globin poly(A) signal: rabbit β-globin polyadenylation signal (Gil and Proudfoot, 1987)
   6942..6964    -  protein_bind   lac operator (fragment): The lac repressor binds to the lac operator to inhibit transcription in E. coli. This inhibition can be relieved by adding lactose or isopropyl-β-D-thiogalactopyranoside (IPTG). lac repressor encoded by lacI
   6968..6998    -  promoter       lac promoter: promoter for the E. coli lac operon
   7013..7034    -  protein_bind   CAP binding site: CAP binding activates transcription in the presence of cAMP. E. coli catabolite activator protein
   7047..7086    -  CDS            lacI (fragment): lac repressor; lacI; The lac repressor binds to the lac operator to inhibit transcription in E. coli. This inhibition can be relieved by adding lactose or isopropyl-β-D-thiogalactopyranoside (IPTG).
   7108..7944    +  misc_feature   HA-R: right homology arm from the adeno-associated virus integration site (AAVS1) within intron 1 of the human PPP1R12C gene
   7985..8003    -  promoter       T7 promoter: promoter for bacteriophage T7 RNA polymerase
   8006..8153    +  CDS            lacZα (fragment): LacZα fragment of β-galactosidase; lacZ fragment
   8163..8466    +  CDS            ccdB (fragment): CcdB, a bacterial toxin that poisons DNA gyrase; ccdB; Plasmids containing the ccdB gene cannot be propagated in standard E. coli strains.
   8514..8783    +  CDS            tnpA (fragment): TN5P_ECOLX - Also known as tnp. Experimental evidence at protein level: Swiss-Prot protein existence level 1. Mediates transposition of transposon Tn5 by a 'cut and paste' mechanism. First, the monomeric transposase binds the 19 bp inverted DNA repeats flanking the transposon. Then, dimerization of the DNA- bound transposase creates a synaptic DNA complex. After nicking of the first DNA strand, excision of the transposon proceeds through a series of intermediates. The transposase then mediates the insertion of the transposon at a new site by strand transfer. The activity of the wild- type tran
   8815..9613    +  CDS            NeoR/KanR (fragment): aminoglycoside phosphotransferase from Tn5; aph(3')-II (or nptII); confers resistance to neomycin, kanamycin, and G418 (Geneticin®)
   9634..9684    -  misc_feature   bom (fragment): basis of mobility region from pBR322
   9711..9770    +  promoter       AmpR promoter (fragment): bla
   9863..10723   -  CDS            AmpR: β-lactamase; bla; confers resistance to ampicillin, carbenicillin, and related antibiotics
  10724..10776   -  promoter       AmpR promoter (fragment): bla
  10847..11435   +  rep_origin     ori: high-copy-number ColE1/pMB1/pBR322/pUC origin of replication
  11618..11710   +  CDS            lacI (fragment): lac repressor; lacI; The lac repressor binds to the lac operator to inhibit transcription in E. coli. This inhibition can be relieved by adding lactose or isopropyl-β-D-thiogalactopyranoside (IPTG).
  11723..11744   +  protein_bind   CAP binding site: CAP binding activates transcription in the presence of cAMP. E. coli catabolite activator protein
  11759..11789   +  promoter       lac promoter: promoter for the E. coli lac operon
  11793..11815   +  protein_bind   lac operator (fragment): The lac repressor binds to the lac operator to inhibit transcription in E. coli. This inhibition can be relieved by adding lactose or isopropyl-β-D-thiogalactopyranoside (IPTG). lac repressor encoded by lacI
  11858..11876   +  promoter       T3 promoter: promoter for bacteriophage T3 RNA polymerase
>Addgene plasmid #136935 | AAVS1-Puro cTnT FUCCI | depositor full sequence | sequence record 264416 | AAVS1-Puro cTnT FUCCI sequence 11878 bps
CTAGTCCTGCAGGTTTAAACGAATTCGCCCTTTGCTTTCTCTGACCAGCATTCTCTCCCCTGGGCCTGTG
CCGCTTTCTGTCTGCAGCTTGTGGCCTGGGTCACCTCTACGGCTGGCCCAGATCCTTCCCTGCCGCCTCC
TTCAGGTTCCGTCTTCCTCCACTCCCTCTTCCCCTTGCTCTCTGCTGTGTTGCTGCCCAAGGATGCTCTT
TCCGGAGCACTTCCTTCTCGGCGCTGCACCACGTGATGTCCTCTGAGCGGATCCTCCCCGTGTCTGGGTC
CTCTCCGGGCATCTCTCCTCCCTCACCCAACCCCATGCCGTCTTCACTCGCTGGGTTCCCTTTTCCTTCT
CCTTCTGGGGCCTGTGCCATCTCTCGTTTCTTAGGATGGCCTTCTCCGACGGATGTCTCCCTTGCGTCCC
GCCTCCCCTTCTTGTAGGCCTGCATCATCACCGTTTTTCTGGACAACCCCAAAGTACCCCGTCTCCCTGG
CTTTAGCCACCTCTCCATCCTCTTGCTTTCTTTGCCTGGACACCCCGTTCTCCTGTGGATTCGGGTCACC
TCTCACTCCTTTCATTTGGGCAGCTCCCCTACCCCCCTTACCTCTCTAGTCTGTGCTAGCTCTTCCAGCC
CCCTGTCATGGCATCTTCCAGGGGTCCGAGAGCTCAGCTAGTCTTCTTCCTCCAACCCGGGCCCCTATGT
CCACTTCAGGACAGCATGTTTGCTGCCTCCAGGGATCCTGTGTCCCCGAGCTGGGACCACCTTATATTCC
CAGGGCCGGTTAATGTGGCTCTGGTTCTGGGTACTTTTATCTGTCCCCTCCACCCCACAGTGGGGCAAGC
TTCTGACCTCTTCTCTTCCTCCCACAGGGCCTCGAGAGATCTGGCAGCGGAGAGGGCAGAGGAAGTCTTC
TAACATGCGGTGACGTGGAGGAGAATCCCGGCCCTAGGCTCGAGATGACCGAGTACAAGCCCACGGTGCG
CCTCGCCACCCGCGACGACGTCCCCAGGGCCGTACGCACCCTCGCCGCCGCGTTCGCCGACTACCCCGCC
ACGCGCCACACCGTCGATCCGGACCGCCACATCGAGCGGGTCACCGAGCTGCAAGAACTCTTCCTCACGC
GCGTCGGGCTCGACATCGGCAAGGTGTGGGTCGCGGACGACGGCGCCGCGGTGGCGGTCTGGACCACGCC
GGAGAGCGTCGAAGCGGGGGCGGTGTTCGCCGAGATCGGCCCGCGCATGGCCGAGTTGAGCGGTTCCCGG
CTGGCCGCGCAGCAACAGATGGAAGGCCTCCTGGCGCCGCACCGGCCCAAGGAGCCCGCGTGGTTCCTGG
CCACCGTCGGCGTCTCGCCCGACCACCAGGGCAAGGGTCTGGGCAGCGCCGTCGTGCTCCCCGGAGTGGA
GGCGGCCGAGCGCGCCGGGGTGCCCGCCTTCCTGGAGACCTCCGCGCCCCGCAACCTCCCCTTCTACGAG
CGGCTCGGCTTCACCGTCACCGCCGACGTCGAGGTGCCCGAAGGACCGCGCACCTGGTGCATGACCCGCA
AGCCCGGTGCCTGATCTAGAGGGCCCGTTTAAACCCGCTGATCAGCCTCGACTGTGCCTTCTAGTTGCCA
GCCATCTGTTGTTTGCCCCTCCCCCGTGCCTTCCTTGACCCTGGAAGGTGCCACTCCCACTGTCCTTTCC
TAATAAAATGAGGAAATTGCATCGCATTGTCTGAGTAGGTGTCATTCTATTCTGGGGGGTGGGGTGGGGC
AGGACAGCAAGGGGGAGGATTGGGAAGACAATAGCAGGCATGCTGGGGATGCGGTGGGCTCTATGGGTCT
CGACATTGATTATTGACTAGTGTCATGGAGAAGACCCACCTTGCAGATGTCCTCACTGGGGCTGGCAGAG
CCGGCAACCTGCCTAAGGCTGCTCAGTCCATTAGGAGCCAGTAGCCTGGAAGATGTCTTTACCCCCAGCA
TCAGTTCAAGTGGAGCAGCACATAACTCTTGCCCTCTGCCTTCCAAGATTCTGGTGCTGAGACTTATGGA
GTGTCTTGGAGGTTGCCTTCTGCCCCCCAACCCTGCTCCCAGCTGGCCCTCCCAGGCCTGGGTTGCTGGC
CTCTGCTTTATCAGGATTCTCAAGAGGGACAGCTGGTTTATGTTGCATGACTGTTCCCTGCATATCTGCT
CTGGTTTTAAATAGCTTATCTGAGCAGCTGGAGGACCACATGGGCTTATATGGCGTGGGGTACATGTTCC
TGTAGCCTTGTCCCTGGCACCTGCCAAAATAGCAGCCAACACCCCCCACCCCCACCGCCATCCCCCTGCC
CCACCCGTCCCCTGTCGCACATTCCTCCCTCCGCAGGGCTGGCTCACCAGGCCCCAGCCCACATGCCTGC
TTAAAGCCCTCTCCATCCTCTGCCTCACCCAGTCCCCGCTGAGACTGAGCAGACGCCTCCAGGATCCGCC
ACCCTCGAGTAATACGACTCACTATAGGGAGACCCAAGCTGGCTAGGTAAGCTTGATCAACAAGTTTGTA
CAAAAAAGCAGGCTGTCGACGCTAGCACCATGGTGAGCAAGGGCGAGGAGCTGTTCACCGGGGTGGTGCC
CATCCTGGTCGAGCTGGACGGCGACGTAAACGGCCACAAGTTCAGCGTCCGCGGCGAGGGCGAGGGCGAT
GCCACCAACGGCAAGCTGACCCTGAAGTTCATCTGCACCACCGGCAAGCTGCCCGTGCCCTGGCCCACCC
TCGTGACCACCTTCGGCTACGGCGTGGCCTGCTTCAGCCGCTACCCCGACCACATGAAGCAGCACGACTT
CTTCAAGTCCGCCATGCCCGAAGGCTACGTCCAGGAGCGCACCATCTCTTTCAAGGACGACGGTACCTAC
AAGACCCGCGCCGAGGTGAAGTTCGAGGGCGACACCCTGGTGAACCGCATCGAGCTGAAGGGCATCGACT
TCAAGGAGGACGGCAACATCCTGGGGCACAAGCTGGAGTACAACTTCAACAGCCACAACGTCTATATCAC
GGCCGACAAGCAGAAGAACGGCATCAAGGCTAACTTCAAGATCCGCCACAACGTTGAGGACGGCAGCGTG
CAGCTCGCCGACCACTACCAGCAGAACACCCCCATCGGCGACGGCCCCGTGCTGCTGCCCGACAACCACT
ACCTGAGCCATCAGTCCGCCCTGAGCAAAGACCCCAACGAGAAGCGCGATCACATGGTCCTGCTGGAGTT
CGTGACCGCCGCCGGGATTACACATGGCATGGACGAGCTGTACAAGGATATCCATGCACACTGGCGGCCG
CTCGAGATGAATCCCAGTATGAAGCAGAAACAAGAAGAAATCAAAGAGAATATAAAGAATAGTTCTGTCC
CAAGAAGAACTCTGAAGATGATTCAGCCTTCTGCATCTGGATCTCTTGTTGGAAGAGAAAATGAGCTGTC
CGCAGGCTTGTCCAAAAGGAAACATCGGAATGACCACTTAACATCTACAACTTCCAGCCCTGGGGTTATT
GTCCCAGAATCTAGTGAAAATAAAAATCTTGGAGGAGTCACCCAGGAGTCATTTGATCTTATGATTAAAG
AAAATCCATCCTCTCAGTATTGGAAGGAAGTGGCAGAAAAACGGAGAAAGGCGCTGTAAGCCCCTCTCCC
TCCCCCCCCCCTAACGTTACTGGCCGAAGCCGCTTGGAATAAGGCCGGTGTGCGTTTGTCTATATGTTAT
TTTCCACCATATTGCCGTCTTTTGGCAATGTGAGGGCCCGGAAACCTGGCCCTGTCTTCTTGACGAGCAT
TCCTAGGGGTCTTTCCCCTCTCGCCAAAGGAATGCAAGGTCTGTTGAATGTCGTGAAGGAAGCAGTTCCT
CTGGAAGCTTCTTGAAGACAAACAACGTCTGTAGCGACCCTTTGCAGGCAGCGGAACCCCCCACCTGGCG
ACAGGTGCCTCTGCGGCCAAAAGCCACGTGTATAAGATACACCTGCAAAGGCGGCACAACCCCAGTGCCA
CGTTGTGAGTTGGATAGTTGTGGAAAGAGTCAAATGGCTCTCCTCAAGCGTATTCAACAAGGGGCTGAAG
GATGCCCAGAAGGTACCCCATTGTATGGGATCTGATCTGGGGCCTCGGTGCACATGCTTTACATGTGTTT
AGTCGAGGTTAAAAAACGTCTAGGCCCCCCGAACCACGGGGACGTGGTTTTCCTTTGAAAAACACGATGA
TAATGGCCACAGAATTCATGGTGAGCGTGATCAAGCCCGAGATGAAGATGAGGTACTACATGGACGGCTC
CGTCAATGGGCATGAGTTCACAATCGAGGGTGAGGGCACAGGCAGACCTTACGAGGGACATCAGGAGATG
ACACTGCGCGTCACAATGGCCGAGGGCGGGCCAATGCCTTTCGCCTTCGACCTGGTGTCCCACGTGTTCT
GTTACGGCCACAGAGTTTTTACCAAGTACCCAGAAGAGATCCCAGACTATTTCAAGCAGGCCTTTCCTGA
GGGCCTGTCCTGGGAGAGGTCCCTGGAGTTCGAGGACGGCGGCTCCGCCTCCGTGAGCGCCCACATCAGC
CTGAGGGGCAACACCTTCTACCACAAGTCCAAGTTCACCGGCGTGAACTTCCCCGCCGACGGCCCCATCA
TGCAGAACCAGAGCGTGGACTGGGAGCCCTCCACCGAGAAGATCACCGCCAGCGACGGCGTGCTGAAGGG
CGACGTGACCATGTACCTGAAGCTGGAGGGCGGCGGCAACCACAAGTGCCAGATGAAGACCACCTACAAG
GCCGCCAAGGAGATCCTGGAGATGCCCGGCGACCACTACATCGGCCACAGGCTGGTGAGGAAGACCGAGG
GCAACATCACCGAGCAGGTGGAGGACGCCGTGGCCCACTACTCAATGTTGCCTTCCCTGGGCGATATCCA
TGCACACTGGCGGCCGCTCGAGCCCAGCCCCGCCAGGCCCGCACTCCGCGCCCCGGCCTCCGCTACCAGT
GGCAGCCGCAAGCGCGCCCGCCCGCCCGCCGCCCCCGGACGCGACCAGGCCAGGCCACCGGCCCGCAGGA
GACTGCGGCTGTCGGTGGACGAGGTTTCCAGCCCCAGTACCCCCGAGGCCCCAGACATCCCAGCCTGCCC
TTCTCCGGGCCAGAAGATAAAGAAATCCACCCCGGCAGCAGGTCAGCCGCCCCACCTGACATCCGCGCAG
GACCAGGACACCATCTGAGTTTACGCGTGAATTCGATATCAAGCTTATCGATAATCAACCTCTGGATTAC
AAAATTTGTGAAAGATTGACTGGTATTCTTAACTATGTTGCTCCTTTTACGCTATGTGGATACGCTGCTT
TAATGCCTTTGTATCATGCTATTGCTTCCCGTATGGCTTTCATTTTCTCCTCCTTGTATAAATCCTGGTT
GCTGTCTCTTTATGAGGAGTTGTGGCCCGTTGTCAGGCAACGTGGCGTGGTGTGCACTGTGTTTGCTGAC
GCAACCCCCACTGGTTGGGGCATTGCCACCACCTGTCAGCTCCTTTCCGGGACTTTCGCTTTCCCCCTCC
CTATTGCCACGGCGGAACTCATCGCCGCCTGCCTTGCCCGCTGCTGGACAGGGGCTCGGCTGTTGGGCAC
TGACAATTCCGTGGTGTTGTCGGGGAAATCATCGTCCTTTCCTTGGCTGCTCGCCTATGTTGCCACCTGG
ATTCTGCGCGGGACGTCCTTCTGCTACGTCCCTTCGGCCCTCAATCCAGCGGACCTTCCTTCCCGCGGCC
TGCTGCCGGCTCTGCGGCCTCTTCCGCGTCTTCGCCTTCGCCCTCAGACGAGTCGGATCTCCCTTTGGGC
CGCCTCCCCGCATCGATACCGAGCGCTGCTCGAGAGATCTACGGGTGGCATCCCTGTGACCCCTCCCCAG
TGCCTCTCCTGGCCCTGGAAGTTGCCACTCCAGTGCCCACCAGCCTTGTCCTAATAAAATTAAGTTGCAT
CATTTTGTCTGACTAGGTGTCCTTCTATAATATTATGGGGTGGAGGGGGGTGGTATGGAGCAAGGGGCAA
GTTGGGAAGACAACCTGTAGGGCCTGCGGGGTCTATTGGGAACCAAGCTGGAGTGCAGTGGCACAATCTT
GGCTCACTGCAATCTCCGCCTCCTGGGTTCAAGCGATTCTCCTGCCTCAGCCTCCCGAGTTGTTGGGATT
CCAGGCATGCATGACCAGGCTCAGCTAATTTTTGTTTTTTTGGTAGAGACGGGGTTTCACCATATTGGCC
AGGCTGGTCTCCAACTCCTAATCTCAGGTGATCTACCCACCTTGGCCTCCCAAATTGCTGGGATTACAGG
CGTGAACCACTGCTCCCTTCCCTGTCCTTCTGATTTTGTAGGTAACCAGGCGCGTGAATTCACTCCTCAG
GTGCAGGCTGCCTATCAGAAGGTGGTGGCTGGTGTGGCCAATGCCCTGGCTCACAAATACCACTGAGATC
TTTTTCCCTCTGCCAAAAATTATGGGGACATCATGAAGCCCCTTGAGCATCTGACTTCTGGCTAATAAAG
GAAATTTATTTTCATTGCAATAGTGTGTTGGAATTTTTTGTGTCTCTCACTCGGAAGGACATATGGGAGG
GCAAATCATTTAAAACATCAGAATGAGTATTTGGTTTAGAGTTTGGCAACATATGCCCATATGCTGGCTG
CCATGAACAAAGGTTGGCTATAAAGAGGTCATCAGTATATGAAACAGCCCCCTGCTGTCCATTCCTTATT
CCATAGAAAAGCCTTGACTTGAGGTTAGATTTTTTTTATATTTTGTTTTGTGTTATTTTTTTCTTTAACA
TCCCTAAAATTTTCCTTACATGTTTTACTAGCCAGATTTTTCCTCCTCTCCTGACTACTCCCAGTCATAG
CTGTCCCTCTTCTCTTATGGAGATCCCTCGACCTGCAGCCCAAGCTTGGCGTAATCATGGTCATAGCTGT
TTCCTGTGTGAAATTGTTATCCGCTCACAATTCCACACAACATACGAGCCGGAAGCATAAAGTGTAAAGC
CTGGGGTGCCTAATGAGTGAGCTAACTCACATTAATTGCGTTGCGCTCACTGCCCGCTTTCCAGTCGGGA
AACCTGTCGTGCCAGCGGATCGACAGTACTAAGCTTTACTAGGGACAGGATTGGTGACAGAAAAGCCCCA
TCCTTAGGCCTCCTCCTTCCTAGTCTCCTGATATTGGGTCTAACCCCCACCTCCTGTTAGGCAGATTCCT
TATCTGGTGACACACCCCCATTTCCTGGAGCCATCTCTCTCCTTGCCAGAACCTCTAAGGTTTGCTTACG
ATGGAGCCAGAGAGGATCCTGGGAGGGAGAGCTTGGCAGGGGGTGGGAGGGAAGGGGGGGATGCGTGACC
TGCCCGGTTCTCAGTGGCCACCCTGCGCTACCCTCTCCCAGAACCTGAGCTGCTCTGACGCGGCTGTCTG
GTGCGTTTCACTGATCCTGGTGCTGCAGCTTCCTTACACTTCCCAAGAGGAGAAGCAGTTTGGAAAAACA
AAATCAGAATAAGTTGGTCCTGAGTTCTAACTTTGGCTCTTCACCTTTCTAGTCCCCAATTTATATTGTT
CCTCCGTGCGTCAGTTTTACCTGTGAGATAAGGCCAGTAGCCAGCCCCGTCCTGGCAGGGCTGTGGTGAG
GAGGGGGGTGTCCGTGTGGAAAACTCCCTTTGTGAGAATGGTGCGTCCTAGGTGTTCACCAGGTCGTGGC
CGCCTCTACTCCCTTTCTCTTTCTCCATCCTTCTTTCCTTAAAGAGTCCCCAGTGCTATCTGGGACATAT
TCCTCCGCCCAGAGCAGGGTCCCGCTTCCCTAAGGCCCTGCTCTGGGCTTCTGGGTTTGAGTCCTTGGCA
AGCCCAGGAGAGGCGCTCAGGCTTCCCTGTCCCCCTTCCTCGTCCACCATCTCATGCCCCTGGCTCTCCT
GCCCCTTCCCTACAGGGGTTCCTGGCTCTGCTCTAAGGGCAAGGGCGAATTCGCGGCCGCTAAATTCAAT
TCGCCCTATAGTGAGTCGTATTACAATTCACTGGCCGTCGTTTTACAACGTCGTGACTGGGAAAACCCTG
GCGTTACCCAACTTAATCGCCTTGCAGCACATCCCCCTTTCGCCAGCTGGCGTAATAGCGAAGAGGCCCG
CACCGATCGCCCTTCCCAACAGTTGCGCAGCCTATACGTACGGCAGTTTAAGGTTTACACCTATAAAAGA
GAGAGCCGTTATCGTCTGTTTGTGGATGTACAGAGTGATATTATTGACACGCCGGGGCGACGGATGGTGA
TCCCCCTGGCCAGTGCACGTCTGCTGTCAGATAAAGTCTCCCGTGAACTTTACCCGGTGGTGCATATCGG
GGATGAAAGCTGGCGCATGATGACCACCGATATGGCCAGTGTGCCGGTCTCCGTTATCGGGGAAGAAGTG
GCTGATCTCAGCCACCGCGAAAATGACATCAAAAACGCCATTAACCTGATGTTCTGGGGAATATAAATGT
CAGGCATGAGATTATCAAAAAGGATCTTCACCTAGATCCTTTTCACGTAGAAAGCCAGTCCGCAGAAACG
GTGCTGACCCCGGATGAATGTCAGCTACTGGGCTATCTGGACAAGGGAAAACGCAAGCGCAAAGAGAAAG
CAGGTAGCTTGCAGTGGGCTTACATGGCGATAGCTAGACTGGGCGGTTTTATGGACAGCAAGCGAACCGG
AATTGCCAGCTGGGGCGCCCTCTGGTAAGGTTGGGAAGCCCTGCAAAGTAAACTGGATGGCTTTCTTGCC
GCCAAGGATCTGATGGCGCAGGGGATCAAGCTCTGATCAAGAGACAGGATGAGGATCGTTTCGCATGATT
GAACAAGATGGATTGCACGCAGGTTCTCCGGCCGCTTGGGTGGAGAGGCTATTCGGCTATGACTGGGCAC
AACAGACAATCGGCTGCTCTGATGCCGCCGTGTTCCGGCTGTCAGCGCAGGGGCGCCCGGTTCTTTTTGT
CAAGACCGACCTGTCCGGTGCCCTGAATGAACTGCAAGACGAGGCAGCGCGGCTATCGTGGCTGGCCACG
ACGGGCGTTCCTTGCGCAGCTGTGCTCGACGTTGTCACTGAAGCGGGAAGGGACTGGCTGCTATTGGGCG
AAGTGCCGGGGCAGGATCTCCTGTCATCTCACCTTGCTCCTGCCGAGAAAGTATCCATCATGGCTGATGC
AATGCGGCGGCTGCATACGCTTGATCCGGCTACCTGCCCATTCGACCACCAAGCGAAACATCGCATCGAG
CGAGCACGTACTCGGATGGAAGCCGGTCTTGTCGATCAGGATGATCTGGACGAAGAGCATCAGGGGCTCG
CGCCAGCCGAACTGTTCGCCAGGCTCAAGGCGAGCATGCCCGACGGCGAGGATCTCGTCGTGACCCATGC
ATGGCGATGCCTGCTTGCCGAATATCATGGTGGAAAATGGCCGCTTTTCTGGATTCATCGACTGTGGCCG
GCTGGGTGTGGCGGACCGCTATCAGGACATAGCGTTGGCTACCCGTGATATTGCTGAAGAGCTTGGCGGC
GAATGGGCTGACCGCTTCCTCGTGCTTTACGGTATCGCCGCTCCCGATTCGCAGCGCATCGCCTTCTATC
GCCTTCTTGACGAGTTCTTCTGAATTATTAACGCTTACAATTTCCTGATGCGGTATTTTCTCCTTACGCA
TCTGTGCGGTATTTCACACCGCATCAGGTGGCACTTTTCGGGGAAATGTGCGCGGAACCCCTATTTGTTT
ATTTTTCTAAATACATTCAAATATGTATCCGCTCATGAGATTATCAAAAAGGATCTTCACCTAGATCCTT
TTAAATTAAAAATGAAGTTTTAAATCAATCTAAAGTATATATGAGTAAACTTGGTCTGACAGTTACCAAT
GCTTAATCAGTGAGGCACCTATCTCAGCGATCTGTCTATTTCGTTCATCCATAGTTGCCTGACTCCCCGT
CGTGTAGATAACTACGATACGGGAGGGCTTACCATCTGGCCCCAGTGCTGCAATGATACCGCGAGACCCA
CGCTCACCGGCTCCAGATTTATCAGCAATAAACCAGCCAGCCGGAAGGGCCGAGCGCAGAAGTGGTCCTG
CAACTTTATCCGCCTCCATCCAGTCTATTAATTGTTGCCGGGAAGCTAGAGTAAGTAGTTCGCCAGTTAA
TAGTTTGCGCAACGTTGTTGCCATTGCTACAGGCATCGTGGTGTCACGCTCGTCGTTTGGTATGGCTTCA
TTCAGCTCCGGTTCCCAACGATCAAGGCGAGTTACATGATCCCCCATGTTGTGCAAAAAAGCGGTTAGCT
CCTTCGGTCCTCCGATCGTTGTCAGAAGTAAGTTGGCCGCAGTGTTATCACTCATGGTTATGGCAGCACT
GCATAATTCTCTTACTGTCATGCCATCCGTAAGATGCTTTTCTGTGACTGGTGAGTACTCAACCAAGTCA
TTCTGAGAATAGTGTATGCGGCGACCGAGTTGCTCTTGCCCGGCGTCAATACGGGATAATACCGCGCCAC
ATAGCAGAACTTTAAAAGTGCTCATCATTGGAAAACGTTCTTCGGGGCGAAAACTCTCAAGGATCTTACC
GCTGTTGAGATCCAGTTCGATGTAACCCACTCGTGCACCCAACTGATCTTCAGCATCTTTTACTTTCACC
AGCGTTTCTGGGTGAGCAAAAACAGGAAGGCAAAATGCCGCAAAAAAGGGAATAAGGGCGACACGGAAAT
GTTGAATACTCATACTCTTCCTTTTTCAATATTATTGAAGCATTTATCAGGGTTATTGTCTCATGACCAA
AATCCCTTAACGTGAGTTTTCGTTCCACTGAGCGTCAGACCCCGTAGAAAAGATCAAAGGATCTTCTTGA
GATCCTTTTTTTCTGCGCGTAATCTGCTGCTTGCAAACAAAAAAACCACCGCTACCAGCGGTGGTTTGTT
TGCCGGATCAAGAGCTACCAACTCTTTTTCCGAAGGTAACTGGCTTCAGCAGAGCGCAGATACCAAATAC
TGTTCTTCTAGTGTAGCCGTAGTTAGGCCACCACTTCAAGAACTCTGTAGCACCGCCTACATACCTCGCT
CTGCTAATCCTGTTACCAGTGGCTGCTGCCAGTGGCGATAAGTCGTGTCTTACCGGGTTGGACTCAAGAC
GATAGTTACCGGATAAGGCGCAGCGGTCGGGCTGAACGGGGGGTTCGTGCACACAGCCCAGCTTGGAGCG
AACGACCTACACCGAACTGAGATACCTACAGCGTGAGCTATGAGAAAGCGCCACGCTTCCCGAAGGGAGA
AAGGCGGACAGGTATCCGGTAAGCGGCAGGGTCGGAACAGGAGAGCGCACGAGGGAGCTTCCAGGGGGAA
ACGCCTGGTATCTTTATAGTCCTGTCGGGTTTCGCCACCTCTGACTTGAGCGTCGATTTTTGTGATGCTC
GTCAGGGGGGCGGAGCCTATGGAAAAACGCCAGCAACGCGGCCTTTTTACGGTTCCTGGCCTTTTGCTGG
CCTTTTGCTCACATGTTCTTTCCTGCGTTATCCCCTGATTCTGTGGATAACCGTATTACCGCCTTTGAGT
GAGCTGATACCGCTCGCCGCAGCCGAACGACCGAGCGCAGCGAGTCAGTGAGCGAGGAAGCGGAAGAGCG
CCCAATACGCAAACCGCCTCTCCCCGCGCGTTGGCCGATTCATTAATGCAGCTGGCACGACAGGTTTCCC
GACTGGAAAGCGGGCAGTGAGCGCAACGCAATTAATGTGAGTTAGCTCACTCATTAGGCACCCCAGGCTT
TACACTTTATGCTTCCGGCTCGTATGTTGTGTGGAATTGTGAGCGGATAACAATTTCACACAGGAAACAG
CTATGACCATGATTACGCCAAGCTCAGAATTAACCCTCACTAAAGGGT
