Features (pLannotate 1.2.2; 37 found; start..end, strand, type, name):
      1..837     -  misc_feature   HA-R: right homology arm from the adeno-associated virus integration site (AAVS1) within intron 1 of the human PPP1R12C gene
    859..898     +  CDS            lacI (fragment): lac repressor; lacI; The lac repressor binds to the lac operator to inhibit transcription in E. coli. This inhibition can be relieved by adding lactose or isopropyl-β-D-thiogalactopyranoside (IPTG).
    911..932     +  protein_bind   CAP binding site: CAP binding activates transcription in the presence of cAMP. E. coli catabolite activator protein
    947..977     +  promoter       lac promoter: promoter for the E. coli lac operon
    981..1003    +  protein_bind   lac operator (fragment): The lac repressor binds to the lac operator to inhibit transcription in E. coli. This inhibition can be relieved by adding lactose or isopropyl-β-D-thiogalactopyranoside (IPTG). lac repressor encoded by lacI
   1386..1441    -  polyA_signal   β-globin poly(A) signal: rabbit β-globin polyadenylation signal (Gil and Proudfoot, 1987)
   1512..1592    -  CDS            HBB (fragment): HBB_PONPY - Experimental evidence at transcript level: Swiss-Prot protein existence level 2. Involved in oxygen transport from the lung to the various peripheral tissues. From Pongo pygmaeus (Bornean orangutan).
   1616..2092    -  polyA_signal   hGH poly(A) signal: human growth hormone polyadenylation signal
   2124..2712    -  misc_feature   WPRE: woodchuck hepatitis virus posttranscriptional regulatory element
   2712..2736    -  misc_feature   MCS (fragment): pBluescript multiple cloning site
   2750..3022    -  CDS            CDT1 (fragment): CDT1_HUMAN - Experimental evidence at protein level: Swiss-Prot protein existence level 1. Required for both DNA replication and mitosis (PubMed:11125146, PubMed:22581055, PubMed:21856198, PubMed:14993212, PubMed:26842564). DNA replication licensing factor, required for pre- replication complex assembly. Cooperates with CDC6 and the origin recognition complex (ORC) during G1 phase of the cell cycle to promote the loading of the mini-chromosome maintenance (MCM) complex onto DNA to generate pre-replication complexes (pre-RC)(PubMed:14672932). Required also for mitosis by promoting stable kineto
   3077..3727    -  CDS            mKO2: mKO2 is a basic (constitutively fluorescent) orange fluorescent protein published in 2008, derived from Verrillofungia concinna. It has moderate acid sensitivity.
   3742..4314    -  misc_feature   IRES: internal ribosome entry site (IRES) of the encephalomyocarditis virus (EMCV)
   4319..4648    -  CDS            GMNN (fragment): GEMI_HUMAN - Experimental evidence at protein level: Swiss-Prot protein existence level 1. Inhibits DNA replication by preventing the incorporation of MCM complex into pre-replication complex (pre-RC) (PubMed:9635433, PubMed:14993212, PubMed:20129055, PubMed:24064211). It is degraded during the mitotic phase of the cell cycle (PubMed:9635433, PubMed:14993212, PubMed:24064211). Its destruction at the metaphase- anaphase transition permits replication in the succeeding cell cycle (PubMed:9635433, PubMed:14993212, PubMed:24064211). Inhibits histone acetyltransferase activity of KAT7/HBO1 in a CDT
   4679..5395    -  CDS            Clover: Clover is a basic (constitutively fluorescent) green/yellow fluorescent protein published in 2012, derived from Aequorea victoria. It is reported to be a rapidly-maturing weak dimer with high acid sensitivity.
   5411..5435    -  protein_bind   attB1: mutant version of attB; recombination site for the Gateway® BP reaction BP Clonase™
   5467..5485    -  promoter       T7 promoter: promoter for bacteriophage T7 RNA polymerase
   6104..6123    -  enhancer       CMV enhancer (fragment): human cytomegalovirus immediate early enhancer
   6129..6353    -  polyA_signal   bGH poly(A) signal: bovine growth hormone polyadenylation signal
   6391..6990    -  CDS            PuroR: puromycin N-acetyltransferase; pac from Streptomyces alboniger; confers resistance to puromycin
   7077..7102    -  misc_feature   SA: splice acceptor site
   7109..7912    -  misc_feature   HA-L: left homology arm from the adeno-associated virus integration site (AAVS1) within intron 1 of the human PPP1R12C gene
   7951..7969    -  promoter       T3 promoter: promoter for bacteriophage T3 RNA polymerase
   8012..8034    -  protein_bind   lac operator (fragment): The lac repressor binds to the lac operator to inhibit transcription in E. coli. This inhibition can be relieved by adding lactose or isopropyl-β-D-thiogalactopyranoside (IPTG). lac repressor encoded by lacI
   8038..8068    -  promoter       lac promoter: promoter for the E. coli lac operon
   8083..8104    -  protein_bind   CAP binding site: CAP binding activates transcription in the presence of cAMP. E. coli catabolite activator protein
   8117..8209    -  CDS            lacI (fragment): lac repressor; lacI; The lac repressor binds to the lac operator to inhibit transcription in E. coli. This inhibition can be relieved by adding lactose or isopropyl-β-D-thiogalactopyranoside (IPTG).
   8392..8980    -  rep_origin     ori: high-copy-number ColE1/pMB1/pBR322/pUC origin of replication
   9051..9103    +  promoter       AmpR promoter (fragment): bla
   9104..9964    +  CDS            AmpR: β-lactamase; bla; confers resistance to ampicillin, carbenicillin, and related antibiotics
  10057..10116   -  promoter       AmpR promoter (fragment): bla
  10143..10193   +  misc_feature   bom (fragment): basis of mobility region from pBR322
  10214..11012   -  CDS            NeoR/KanR (fragment): aminoglycoside phosphotransferase from Tn5; aph(3')-II (or nptII); confers resistance to neomycin, kanamycin, and G418 (Geneticin®)
  11044..11313   -  CDS            tnpA (fragment): TN5P_ECOLX - Also known as tnp. Experimental evidence at protein level: Swiss-Prot protein existence level 1. Mediates transposition of transposon Tn5 by a 'cut and paste' mechanism. First, the monomeric transposase binds the 19 bp inverted DNA repeats flanking the transposon. Then, dimerization of the DNA- bound transposase creates a synaptic DNA complex. After nicking of the first DNA strand, excision of the transposon proceeds through a series of intermediates. The transposase then mediates the insertion of the transposon at a new site by strand transfer. The activity of the wild- type tran
  11361..11664   -  CDS            ccdB (fragment): CcdB, a bacterial toxin that poisons DNA gyrase; ccdB; Plasmids containing the ccdB gene cannot be propagated in standard E. coli strains.
  11674..11821   -  CDS            lacZα (fragment): LacZα fragment of β-galactosidase; lacZ fragment
  11824..11842   +  promoter       T7 promoter: promoter for bacteriophage T7 RNA polymerase
>Addgene plasmid #136935 | AAVS1-Puro cTnT FUCCI | addgene full sequence | sequence record 272078 | Addgene NGS Result
AGAGCAGAGCCAGGAACCCCTGTAGGGAAGGGGCAGGAGAGCCAGGGGCATGAGATGGTGGACGAGGAAG
GGGGACAGGGAAGCCTGAGCGCCTCTCCTGGGCTTGCCAAGGACTCAAACCCAGAAGCCCAGAGCAGGGC
CTTAGGGAAGCGGGACCCTGCTCTGGGCGGAGGAATATGTCCCAGATAGCACTGGGGACTCTTTAAGGAA
AGAAGGATGGAGAAAGAGAAAGGGAGTAGAGGCGGCCACGACCTGGTGAACACCTAGGACGCACCATTCT
CACAAAGGGAGTTTTCCACACGGACACCCCCCTCCTCACCACAGCCCTGCCAGGACGGGGCTGGCTACTG
GCCTTATCTCACAGGTAAAACTGACGCACGGAGGAACAATATAAATTGGGGACTAGAAAGGTGAAGAGCC
AAAGTTAGAACTCAGGACCAACTTATTCTGATTTTGTTTTTCCAAACTGCTTCTCCTCTTGGGAAGTGTA
AGGAAGCTGCAGCACCAGGATCAGTGAAACGCACCAGACAGCCGCGTCAGAGCAGCTCAGGTTCTGGGAG
AGGGTAGCGCAGGGTGGCCACTGAGAACCGGGCAGGTCACGCATCCCCCCCTTCCCTCCCACCCCCTGCC
AAGCTCTCCCTCCCAGGATCCTCTCTGGCTCCATCGTAAGCAAACCTTAGAGGTTCTGGCAAGGAGAGAG
ATGGCTCCAGGAAATGGGGGTGTGTCACCAGATAAGGAATCTGCCTAACAGGAGGTGGGGGTTAGACCCA
ATATCAGGAGACTAGGAAGGAGGAGGCCTAAGGATGGGGCTTTTCTGTCACCAATCCTGTCCCTAGTAAA
GCTTAGTACTGTCGATCCGCTGGCACGACAGGTTTCCCGACTGGAAAGCGGGCAGTGAGCGCAACGCAAT
TAATGTGAGTTAGCTCACTCATTAGGCACCCCAGGCTTTACACTTTATGCTTCCGGCTCGTATGTTGTGT
GGAATTGTGAGCGGATAACAATTTCACACAGGAAACAGCTATGACCATGATTACGCCAAGCTTGGGCTGC
AGGTCGAGGGATCTCCATAAGAGAAGAGGGACAGCTATGACTGGGAGTAGTCAGGAGAGGAGGAAAAATC
TGGCTAGTAAAACATGTAAGGAAAATTTTAGGGATGTTAAAGAAAAAAATAACACAAAACAAAATATAAA
AAAAATCTAACCTCAAGTCAAGGCTTTTCTATGGAATAAGGAATGGACAGCAGGGGGCTGTTTCATATAC
TGATGACCTCTTTATAGCCAACCTTTGTTCATGGCAGCCAGCATATGGGCATATGTTGCCAAACTCTAAA
CCAAATACTCATTCTGATGTTTTAAATGATTTGCCCTCCCATATGTCCTTCCGAGTGAGAGACACAAAAA
ATTCCAACACACTATTGCAATGAAAATAAATTTCCTTTATTAGCCAGAAGTCAGATGCTCAAGGGGCTTC
ATGATGTCCCCATAATTTTTGGCAGAGGGAAAAAGATCTCAGTGGTATTTGTGAGCCAGGGCATTGGCCA
CACCAGCCACCACCTTCTGATAGGCAGCCTGCACCTGAGGAGTGAATTCACGCGCCTGGTTACCTACAAA
ATCAGAAGGACAGGGAAGGGAGCAGTGGTTCACGCCTGTAATCCCAGCAATTTGGGAGGCCAAGGTGGGT
AGATCACCTGAGATTAGGAGTTGGAGACCAGCCTGGCCAATATGGTGAAACCCCGTCTCTACCAAAAAAA
CAAAAATTAGCTGAGCCTGGTCATGCATGCCTGGAATCCCAACAACTCGGGAGGCTGAGGCAGGAGAATC
GCTTGAACCCAGGAGGCGGAGATTGCAGTGAGCCAAGATTGTGCCACTGCACTCCAGCTTGGTTCCCAAT
AGACCCCGCAGGCCCTACAGGTTGTCTTCCCAACTTGCCCCTTGCTCCATACCACCCCCCTCCACCCCAT
AATATTATAGAAGGACACCTAGTCAGACAAAATGATGCAACTTAATTTTATTAGGACAAGGCTGGTGGGC
ACTGGAGTGGCAACTTCCAGGGCCAGGAGAGGCACTGGGGAGGGGTCACAGGGATGCCACCCGTAGATCT
CTCGAGCAGCGCTCGGTATCGATGCGGGGAGGCGGCCCAAAGGGAGATCCGACTCGTCTGAGGGCGAAGG
CGAAGACGCGGAAGAGGCCGCAGAGCCGGCAGCAGGCCGCGGGAAGGAAGGTCCGCTGGATTGAGGGCCG
AAGGGACGTAGCAGAAGGACGTCCCGCGCAGAATCCAGGTGGCAACATAGGCGAGCAGCCAAGGAAAGGA
CGATGATTTCCCCGACAACACCACGGAATTGTCAGTGCCCAACAGCCGAGCCCCTGTCCAGCAGCGGGCA
AGGCAGGCGGCGATGAGTTCCGCCGTGGCAATAGGGAGGGGGAAAGCGAAAGTCCCGGAAAGGAGCTGAC
AGGTGGTGGCAATGCCCCAACCAGTGGGGGTTGCGTCAGCAAACACAGTGCACACCACGCCACGTTGCCT
GACAACGGGCCACAACTCCTCATAAAGAGACAGCAACCAGGATTTATACAAGGAGGAGAAAATGAAAGCC
ATACGGGAAGCAATAGCATGATACAAAGGCATTAAAGCAGCGTATCCACATAGCGTAAAAGGAGCAACAT
AGTTAAGAATACCAGTCAATCTTTCACAAATTTTGTAATCCAGAGGTTGATTATCGATAAGCTTGATATC
GAATTCACGCGTAAACTCAGATGGTGTCCTGGTCCTGCGCGGATGTCAGGTGGGGCGGCTGACCTGCTGC
CGGGGTGGATTTCTTTATCTTCTGGCCCGGAGAAGGGCAGGCTGGGATGTCTGGGGCCTCGGGGGTACTG
GGGCTGGAAACCTCGTCCACCGACAGCCGCAGTCTCCTGCGGGCCGGTGGCCTGGCCTGGTCGCGTCCGG
GGGCGGCGGGCGGGCGGGCGCGCTTGCGGCTGCCACTGGTAGCGGAGGCCGGGGCGCGGAGTGCGGGCCT
GGCGGGGCTGGGCTCGAGCGGCCGCCAGTGTGCATGGATATCGCCCAGGGAAGGCAACATTGAGTAGTGG
GCCACGGCGTCCTCCACCTGCTCGGTGATGTTGCCCTCGGTCTTCCTCACCAGCCTGTGGCCGATGTAGT
GGTCGCCGGGCATCTCCAGGATCTCCTTGGCGGCCTTGTAGGTGGTCTTCATCTGGCACTTGTGGTTGCC
GCCGCCCTCCAGCTTCAGGTACATGGTCACGTCGCCCTTCAGCACGCCGTCGCTGGCGGTGATCTTCTCG
GTGGAGGGCTCCCAGTCCACGCTCTGGTTCTGCATGATGGGGCCGTCGGCGGGGAAGTTCACGCCGGTGA
ACTTGGACTTGTGGTAGAAGGTGTTGCCCCTCAGGCTGATGTGGGCGCTCACGGAGGCGGAGCCGCCGTC
CTCGAACTCCAGGGACCTCTCCCAGGACAGGCCCTCAGGAAAGGCCTGCTTGAAATAGTCTGGGATCTCT
TCTGGGTACTTGGTAAAAACTCTGTGGCCGTAACAGAACACGTGGGACACCAGGTCGAAGGCGAAAGGCA
TTGGCCCGCCCTCGGCCATTGTGACGCGCAGTGTCATCTCCTGATGTCCCTCGTAAGGTCTGCCTGTGCC
CTCACCCTCGATTGTGAACTCATGCCCATTGACGGAGCCGTCCATGTAGTACCTCATCTTCATCTCGGGC
TTGATCACGCTCACCATGAATTCTGTGGCCATTATCATCGTGTTTTTCAAAGGAAAACCACGTCCCCGTG
GTTCGGGGGGCCTAGACGTTTTTTAACCTCGACTAAACACATGTAAAGCATGTGCACCGAGGCCCCAGAT
CAGATCCCATACAATGGGGTACCTTCTGGGCATCCTTCAGCCCCTTGTTGAATACGCTTGAGGAGAGCCA
TTTGACTCTTTCCACAACTATCCAACTCACAACGTGGCACTGGGGTTGTGCCGCCTTTGCAGGTGTATCT
TATACACGTGGCTTTTGGCCGCAGAGGCACCTGTCGCCAGGTGGGGGGTTCCGCTGCCTGCAAAGGGTCG
CTACAGACGTTGTTTGTCTTCAAGAAGCTTCCAGAGGAACTGCTTCCTTCACGACATTCAACAGACCTTG
CATTCCTTTGGCGAGAGGGGAAAGACCCCTAGGAATGCTCGTCAAGAAGACAGGGCCAGGTTTCCGGGCC
CTCACATTGCCAAAAGACGGCAATATGGTGGAAAATAACATATAGACAAACGCACACCGGCCTTATTCCA
AGCGGCTTCGGCCAGTAACGTTAGGGGGGGGGGAGGGAGAGGGGCTTACAGCGCCTTTCTCCGTTTTTCT
GCCACTTCCTTCCAATACTGAGAGGATGGATTTTCTTTAATCATAAGATCAAATGACTCCTGGGTGACTC
CTCCAAGATTTTTATTTTCACTAGATTCTGGGACAATAACCCCAGGGCTGGAAGTTGTAGATGTTAAGTG
GTCATTCCGATGTTTCCTTTTGGACAAGCCTGCGGACAGCTCATTTTCTCTTCCAACAAGAGATCCAGAT
GCAGAAGGCTGAATCATCTTCAGAGTTCTTCTTGGGACAGAACTATTCTTTATATTCTCTTTGATTTCTT
CTTGTTTCTGCTTCATACTGGGATTCATCTCGAGCGGCCGCCAGTGTGCATGGATATCCTTGTACAGCTC
GTCCATGCCATGTGTAATCCCGGCGGCGGTCACGAACTCCAGCAGGACCATGTGATCGCGCTTCTCGTTG
GGGTCTTTGCTCAGGGCGGACTGATGGCTCAGGTAGTGGTTGTCGGGCAGCAGCACGGGGCCGTCGCCGA
TGGGGGTGTTCTGCTGGTAGTGGTCGGCGAGCTGCACGCTGCCGTCCTCAACGTTGTGGCGGATCTTGAA
GTTAGCCTTGATGCCGTTCTTCTGCTTGTCGGCCGTGATATAGACGTTGTGGCTGTTGAAGTTGTACTCC
AGCTTGTGCCCCAGGATGTTGCCGTCCTCCTTGAAGTCGATGCCCTTCAGCTCGATGCGGTTCACCAGGG
TGTCGCCCTCGAACTTCACCTCGGCGCGGGTCTTGTAGGTACCGTCGTCCTTGAAAGAGATGGTGCGCTC
CTGGACGTAGCCTTCGGGCATGGCGGACTTGAAGAAGTCGTGCTGCTTCATGTGGTCGGGGTAGCGGCTG
AAGCAGGCCACGCCGTAGCCGAAGGTGGTCACGAGGGTGGGCCAGGGCACGGGCAGCTTGCCGGTGGTGC
AGATGAACTTCAGGGTCAGCTTGCCGTTGGTGGCATCGCCCTCGCCCTCGCCGCGGACGCTGAACTTGTG
GCCGTTTACGTCGCCGTCCAGCTCGACCAGGATGGGCACCACCCCGGTGAACAGCTCCTCGCCCTTGCTC
ACCATGGTGCTAGCGTCGACAGCCTGCTTTTTTGTACAAACTTGTTGATCAAGCTTACCTAGCCAGCTTG
GGTCTCCCTATAGTGAGTCGTATTACTCGAGGGTGGCGGATCCTGGAGGCGTCTGCTCAGTCTCAGCGGG
GACTGGGTGAGGCAGAGGATGGAGAGGGCTTTAAGCAGGCATGTGGGCTGGGGCCTGGTGAGCCAGCCCT
GCGGAGGGAGGAATGTGCGACAGGGGACGGGTGGGGCAGGGGGATGGCGGTGGGGGTGGGGGGTGTTGGC
TGCTATTTTGGCAGGTGCCAGGGACAAGGCTACAGGAACATGTACCCCACGCCATATAAGCCCATGTGGT
CCTCCAGCTGCTCAGATAAGCTATTTAAAACCAGAGCAGATATGCAGGGAACAGTCATGCAACATAAACC
AGCTGTCCCTCTTGAGAATCCTGATAAAGCAGAGGCCAGCAACCCAGGCCTGGGAGGGCCAGCTGGGAGC
AGGGTTGGGGGGCAGAAGGCAACCTCCAAGACACTCCATAAGTCTCAGCACCAGAATCTTGGAAGGCAGA
GGGCAAGAGTTATGTGCTGCTCCACTTGAACTGATGCTGGGGGTAAAGACATCTTCCAGGCTACTGGCTC
CTAATGGACTGAGCAGCCTTGGGCAGGTTGCCGGCTCTGCCAGCCCCAGTGAGGACATCTGCAAGGTGGG
TCTTCTCCATGACACTAGTCAATAATCAATGTCGAGACCCATAGAGCCCACCGCATCCCCAGCATGCCTG
CTATTGTCTTCCCAATCCTCCCCCTTGCTGTCCTGCCCCACCCCACCCCCCAGAATAGAATGACACCTAC
TCAGACAATGCGATGCAATTTCCTCATTTTATTAGGAAAGGACAGTGGGAGTGGCACCTTCCAGGGTCAA
GGAAGGCACGGGGGAGGGGCAAACAACAGATGGCTGGCAACTAGAAGGCACAGTCGAGGCTGATCAGCGG
GTTTAAACGGGCCCTCTAGATCAGGCACCGGGCTTGCGGGTCATGCACCAGGTGCGCGGTCCTTCGGGCA
CCTCGACGTCGGCGGTGACGGTGAAGCCGAGCCGCTCGTAGAAGGGGAGGTTGCGGGGCGCGGAGGTCTC
CAGGAAGGCGGGCACCCCGGCGCGCTCGGCCGCCTCCACTCCGGGGAGCACGACGGCGCTGCCCAGACCC
TTGCCCTGGTGGTCGGGCGAGACGCCGACGGTGGCCAGGAACCACGCGGGCTCCTTGGGCCGGTGCGGCG
CCAGGAGGCCTTCCATCTGTTGCTGCGCGGCCAGCCGGGAACCGCTCAACTCGGCCATGCGCGGGCCGAT
CTCGGCGAACACCGCCCCCGCTTCGACGCTCTCCGGCGTGGTCCAGACCGCCACCGCGGCGCCGTCGTCC
GCGACCCACACCTTGCCGATGTCGAGCCCGACGCGCGTGAGGAAGAGTTCTTGCAGCTCGGTGACCCGCT
CGATGTGGCGGTCCGGATCGACGGTGTGGCGCGTGGCGGGGTAGTCGGCGAACGCGGCGGCGAGGGTGCG
TACGGCCCTGGGGACGTCGTCGCGGGTGGCGAGGCGCACCGTGGGCTTGTACTCGGTCATCTCGAGCCTA
GGGCCGGGATTCTCCTCCACGTCACCGCATGTTAGAAGACTTCCTCTGCCCTCTCCGCTGCCAGATCTCT
CGAGGCCCTGTGGGAGGAAGAGAAGAGGTCAGAAGCTTGCCCCACTGTGGGGTGGAGGGGACAGATAAAA
GTACCCAGAACCAGAGCCACATTAACCGGCCCTGGGAATATAAGGTGGTCCCAGCTCGGGGACACAGGAT
CCCTGGAGGCAGCAAACATGCTGTCCTGAAGTGGACATAGGGGCCCGGGTTGGAGGAAGAAGACTAGCTG
AGCTCTCGGACCCCTGGAAGATGCCATGACAGGGGGCTGGAAGAGCTAGCACAGACTAGAGAGGTAAGGG
GGGTAGGGGAGCTGCCCAAATGAAAGGAGTGAGAGGTGACCCGAATCCACAGGAGAACGGGGTGTCCAGG
CAAAGAAAGCAAGAGGATGGAGAGGTGGCTAAAGCCAGGGAGACGGGGTACTTTGGGGTTGTCCAGAAAA
ACGGTGATGATGCAGGCCTACAAGAAGGGGAGGCGGGACGCAAGGGAGACATCCGTCGGAGAAGGCCATC
CTAAGAAACGAGAGATGGCACAGGCCCCAGAAGGAGAAGGAAAAGGGAACCCAGCGAGTGAAGACGGCAT
GGGGTTGGGTGAGGGAGGAGAGATGCCCGGAGAGGACCCAGACACGGGGAGGATCCGCTCAGAGGACATC
ACGTGGTGCAGCGCCGAGAAGGAAGTGCTCCGGAAAGAGCATCCTTGGGCAGCAACACAGCAGAGAGCAA
GGGGAAGAGGGAGTGGAGGAAGACGGAACCTGAAGGAGGCGGCAGGGAAGGATCTGGGCCAGCCGTAGAG
GTGACCCAGGCCACAAGCTGCAGACAGAAAGCGGCACAGGCCCAGGGGAGAGAATGCTGGTCAGAGAAAG
CAAAGGGCGAATTCGTTTAAACCTGCAGGACTAGCTAGTCCCTTTAGTGAGGGTTAATTCTGAGCTTGGC
GTAATCATGGTCATAGCTGTTTCCTGTGTGAAATTGTTATCCGCTCACAATTCCACACAACATACGAGCC
GGAAGCATAAAGTGTAAAGCCTGGGGTGCCTAATGAGTGAGCTAACTCACATTAATTGCGTTGCGCTCAC
TGCCCGCTTTCCAGTCGGGAAACCTGTCGTGCCAGCTGCATTAATGAATCGGCCAACGCGCGGGGAGAGG
CGGTTTGCGTATTGGGCGCTCTTCCGCTTCCTCGCTCACTGACTCGCTGCGCTCGGTCGTTCGGCTGCGG
CGAGCGGTATCAGCTCACTCAAAGGCGGTAATACGGTTATCCACAGAATCAGGGGATAACGCAGGAAAGA
ACATGTGAGCAAAAGGCCAGCAAAAGGCCAGGAACCGTAAAAAGGCCGCGTTGCTGGCGTTTTTCCATAG
GCTCCGCCCCCCTGACGAGCATCACAAAAATCGACGCTCAAGTCAGAGGTGGCGAAACCCGACAGGACTA
TAAAGATACCAGGCGTTTCCCCCTGGAAGCTCCCTCGTGCGCTCTCCTGTTCCGACCCTGCCGCTTACCG
GATACCTGTCCGCCTTTCTCCCTTCGGGAAGCGTGGCGCTTTCTCATAGCTCACGCTGTAGGTATCTCAG
TTCGGTGTAGGTCGTTCGCTCCAAGCTGGGCTGTGTGCACGAACCCCCCGTTCAGCCCGACCGCTGCGCC
TTATCCGGTAACTATCGTCTTGAGTCCAACCCGGTAAGACACGACTTATCGCCACTGGCAGCAGCCACTG
GTAACAGGATTAGCAGAGCGAGGTATGTAGGCGGTGCTACAGAGTTCTTGAAGTGGTGGCCTAACTACGG
CTACACTAGAAGAACAGTATTTGGTATCTGCGCTCTGCTGAAGCCAGTTACCTTCGGAAAAAGAGTTGGT
AGCTCTTGATCCGGCAAACAAACCACCGCTGGTAGCGGTGGTTTTTTTGTTTGCAAGCAGCAGATTACGC
GCAGAAAAAAAGGATCTCAAGAAGATCCTTTGATCTTTTCTACGGGGTCTGACGCTCAGTGGAACGAAAA
CTCACGTTAAGGGATTTTGGTCATGAGACAATAACCCTGATAAATGCTTCAATAATATTGAAAAAGGAAG
AGTATGAGTATTCAACATTTCCGTGTCGCCCTTATTCCCTTTTTTGCGGCATTTTGCCTTCCTGTTTTTG
CTCACCCAGAAACGCTGGTGAAAGTAAAAGATGCTGAAGATCAGTTGGGTGCACGAGTGGGTTACATCGA
ACTGGATCTCAACAGCGGTAAGATCCTTGAGAGTTTTCGCCCCGAAGAACGTTTTCCAATGATGAGCACT
TTTAAAGTTCTGCTATGTGGCGCGGTATTATCCCGTATTGACGCCGGGCAAGAGCAACTCGGTCGCCGCA
TACACTATTCTCAGAATGACTTGGTTGAGTATTCACCAGTCACAGAAAAGCATCTTACGGATGGCATGAC
AGTAAGAGAATTATGCAGTGCTGCCATAACCATGAGTGATAACACTGCGGCCAACTTACTTCTGACAACG
ATCGGAGGACCGAAGGAGCTAACCGCTTTTTTGCACAACATGGGGGATCATGTAACTCGCCTTGATCGTT
GGGAACCGGAGCTGAATGAAGCCATACCAAACGACGAGCGTGACACCACGATGCCTGTAGCAATGGCAAC
AACGTTGCGCAAACTATTAACTGGCGAACTACTTACTCTAGCTTCCCGGCAACAATTAATAGACTGGATG
GAGGCGGATAAAGTTGCAGGACCACTTCTGCGCTCGGCCCTTCCGGCTGGCTGGTTTATTGCTGATAAAT
CTGGAGCCGGTGAGCGTGGGTCTCGCGGTATCATTGCAGCACTGGGGCCAGATGGTAAGCCCTCCCGTAT
CGTAGTTATCTACACGACGGGGAGTCAGGCAACTATGGATGAACGAAATAGACAGATCGCTGAGATAGGT
GCCTCACTGATTAAGCATTGGTAACTGTCAGACCAAGTTTACTCATATATACTTTAGATTGATTTAAAAC
TTCATTTTTAATTTAAAAGGATCTAGGTGAAGATCCTTTTTGATAATCTCATGAGCGGATACATATTTGA
ATGTATTTAGAAAAATAAACAAATAGGGGTTCCGCGCACATTTCCCCGAAAAGTGCCACCTGATGCGGTG
TGAAATACCGCACAGATGCGTAAGGAGAAAATACCGCATCAGGAAATTGTAAGCGTTAATAATTCAGAAG
AACTCGTCAAGAAGGCGATAGAAGGCGATGCGCTGCGAATCGGGAGCGGCGATACCGTAAAGCACGAGGA
AGCGGTCAGCCCATTCGCCGCCAAGCTCTTCAGCAATATCACGGGTAGCCAACGCTATGTCCTGATAGCG
GTCCGCCACACCCAGCCGGCCACAGTCGATGAATCCAGAAAAGCGGCCATTTTCCACCATGATATTCGGC
AAGCAGGCATCGCCATGCATGGGTCACGACGAGATCCTCGCCGTCGGGCATGCTCGCCTTGAGCCTGGCG
AACAGTTCGGCTGGCGCGAGCCCCTGATGCTCTTCGTCCAGATCATCCTGATCGACAAGACCGGCTTCCA
TCCGAGTACGTGCTCGCTCGATGCGATGTTTCGCTTGGTGGTCGAATGGGCAGGTAGCCGGATCAAGCGT
ATGCAGCCGCCGCATTGCATCAGCCATGATGGATACTTTCTCGGCAGGAGCAAGGTGAGATGACAGGAGA
TCCTGCCCCGGCACTTCGCCCAATAGCAGCCAGTCCCTTCCCGCTTCAGTGACAACGTCGAGCACAGCTG
CGCAAGGAACGCCCGTCGTGGCCAGCCACGATAGCCGCGCTGCCTCGTCTTGCAGTTCATTCAGGGCACC
GGACAGGTCGGTCTTGACAAAAAGAACCGGGCGCCCCTGCGCTGACAGCCGGAACACGGCGGCATCAGAG
CAGCCGATTGTCTGTTGTGCCCAGTCATAGCCGAATAGCCTCTCCACCCAAGCGGCCGGAGAACCTGCGT
GCAATCCATCTTGTTCAATCATGCGAAACGATCCTCATCCTGTCTCTTGATCAGAGCTTGATCCCCTGCG
CCATCAGATCCTTGGCGGCAAGAAAGCCATCCAGTTTACTTTGCAGGGCTTCCCAACCTTACCAGAGGGC
GCCCCAGCTGGCAATTCCGGTTCGCTTGCTGTCCATAAAACCGCCCAGTCTAGCTATCGCCATGTAAGCC
CACTGCAAGCTACCTGCTTTCTCTTTGCGCTTGCGTTTTCCCTTGTCCAGATAGCCCAGTAGCTGACATT
CATCCGGGGTCAGCACCGTTTCTGCGGACTGGCTTTCTACGTGAAAAGGATCTAGGTGAAGATCCTTTTT
GATAATCTCATGCCTGACATTTATATTCCCCAGAACATCAGGTTAATGGCGTTTTTGATGTCATTTTCGC
GGTGGCTGAGATCAGCCACTTCTTCCCCGATAACGGAGACCGGCACACTGGCCATATCGGTGGTCATCAT
GCGCCAGCTTTCATCCCCGATATGCACCACCGGGTAAAGTTCACGGGAGACTTTATCTGACAGCAGACGT
GCACTGGCCAGGGGGATCACCATCCGTCGCCCCGGCGTGTCAATAATATCACTCTGTACATCCACAAACA
GACGATAACGGCTCTCTCTTTTATAGGTGTAAACCTTAAACTGCCGTACGTATAGGCTGCGCAACTGTTG
GGAAGGGCGATCGGTGCGGGCCTCTTCGCTATTACGCCAGCTGGCGAAAGGGGGATGTGCTGCAAGGCGA
TTAAGTTGGGTAACGCCAGGGTTTTCCCAGTCACGACGTTGTAAAACGACGGCCAGTGAATTGTAATACG
ACTCACTATAGGGCGAATTGAATTTAGCGGCCGCGAATTCGCCCTT
